Addgene plasmid #141697: TFORF0780
Purpose: Lentiviral vector for overexpressing transcription factor ORFs with unique 24-bp barcodes. Barcodes facilitate identification of transcription factors in pooled screens.
Depositing lab: Feng Zhang. Depositing organization: Broad Institute. Publication: A transcription factor atlas of directed differentiation. Joung J, Ma S, Tay T, Geiger-Schuller KR, Kirchgatterer PC, Verdine VK, Guo B, Arias-Garcia MA, Allen WE, Singh A, Kuksenko O, Abudayyeh OO, Gootenberg JS, Fu Z, Macrae RK, Buenrostro JD, Regev A, Zhang F. Cell. 2023 Jan 5;186(1):209-229.e26. doi: 10.1016/j.cell.2022.11.026. PubMed 36608654.
Backbone
  Vector backbone: pLX_TRC317
  Backbone manufacturer: Broad Institute Genetic Perturbation Platform
  Backbone size w/o insert (bp): 8264
  Vector type: Mammalian Expression, Lentiviral
  Selectable markers: Puromycin
Growth in bacteria
  Bacterial resistance: Ampicillin, 100 μg/mL
  Growth temperature: 37°C
  Growth strain: NEB Stable
  Copy number: High Copy
Gene/Insert
  Gene/Insert name: GTF2H1
  Species: H. sapiens (human)
  Insert size (bp): 1748
  Entrez Gene: GTF2H1 (a.k.a. BTF2, P62, TFB1, TFIIH)
  Promoter: EF1a
  Cloning method: Unknown
  Sequencing primers: 5′ GGGTGGAGACTGAAGTTAGGCCAG; 3′ CACATAGCGTAAAAGGAGCAACATAG
Terms and licenses: Academic/Nonprofit Terms; Industry Terms: Not Available to Industry
Depositor comments: NM_005316,NM_001142307,XM_006718208,ENST00000453096,ENST00000265963 . The transcription factor ORF portion of this plasmid was synthesized by Genewiz. Please test multiple small colonies in case of plasmid recombination. To make this collection available in a timely manner, a portion of this collection was not fully sequenced by Addgene. If an Addgene verified full plasmid sequence is not available, please contact us prior to placing an order to request the full sequence.
How to cite: TFORF0780 was a gift from Feng Zhang (Addgene plasmid # 141697 ; http://n2t.net/addgene:141697 ; RRID:Addgene_141697)
