[The description below was written by a language model from this plasmid's Addgene catalogue record and pLannotate feature annotations shown in this document.]
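Description:
TFORF0780 is a lentiviral mammalian expression plasmid built on the pLX_TRC317 backbone. It carries the human GTF2H1 open reading frame as one member of a barcoded transcription factor ORF collection. GTF2H1 (also called BTF2 or p62) encodes a core subunit of the general transcription and DNA repair factor TFIIH, which acts in RNA polymerase II transcription initiation and in nucleotide excision repair. The ORF is driven by the strong constitutive EF-1α promoter and followed by a WPRE, which enhances transcript stability and expression. According to the catalogue entry, each construct in the collection also carries a unique 24-bp barcode so that individual factors can be identified in pooled overexpression screens. The barcode is not annotated as a feature in the table, which shows only a short U6 promoter fragment between the ORF and the WPRE.

The viral portion has a third-generation, self-inactivating layout. An RSV promoter is fused to a truncated HIV-1 5' LTR and drives genomic RNA production in packaging cells. It is followed by the Ψ packaging signal with a gag fragment, the RRE for Rev-dependent nuclear export, a cPPT/CTS element, and a ΔU3 3' LTR with a downstream SV40 poly(A) signal. Upstream of the EF-1α cassette, SV40 early promoter and origin sequences precede a puromycin N-acetyltransferase gene, which allows puromycin selection of transduced cells. In bacteria the plasmid is maintained through a high-copy ColE1/pUC origin and ampicillin resistance. The backbone also carries an f1 origin and residual lac, T7 and T3 elements. The depositor notes that the ORF was synthesized and that the plasmid can recombine during propagation.
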