Features (pLannotate 1.2.2; 31 found; start..end, strand, type, name):
      5..231     +  promoter       RSV promoter: Rous sarcoma virus enhancer/promoter
    232..412     +  LTR            5' LTR (truncated): truncated 5' long terminal repeat (LTR) from HIV-1
    459..584     +  misc_feature   HIV-1 Ψ: packaging signal of human immunodeficiency virus type 1
    568..931     +  CDS            HIV-1 gag (fragment): gag protein from human immunodeficiency virus 1; gag
   1077..1310    +  misc_feature   RRE: The Rev response element (RRE) of HIV-1 allows for Rev-dependent mRNA export from the nucleus to the cytoplasm.
   1687..1713    +  CDS            Rev (fragment): human immunodeficiency virus 1 (HIV-1) Rev protein; rev; enhances nuclear export of unspliced and incompletely spliced viral mRNAs
   1720..1743    +  promoter       SV40 promoter (fragment): SV40 early promoter
   1744..1815    +  promoter       SV40 promoter (fragment): SV40 enhancer and early promoter
   1839..1974    +  rep_origin     SV40 ori: SV40 origin of replication
   2020..2616    +  CDS            PuroR (fragment): puromycin N-acetyltransferase; pac from Streptomyces; confers resistance to puromycin
   2665..2782    +  misc_feature   cPPT/CTS: central polypurine tract and central termination sequence of HIV-1
   2847..2913    +  CDS            small t antigen (fragment): SV40 (simian virus 40) small t antigen
   2920..4098    +  promoter       EF-1α promoter: strong constitutive promoter for human elongation factor EF-1α
   4115..5758    +  CDS            GTF2H1 (sequence withheld): TF2H1_HUMAN - Also known as BTF2. Experimental evidence at protein level: Swiss-Prot protein existence level 1. Component of the general transcription and DNA repair factor IIH (TFIIH) core complex, which is involved in general and transcription-coupled nucleotide excision repair (NER) of damaged DNA and, when complexed to CAK, in RNA transcription by RNA polymerase II. In NER, TFIIH acts by opening DNA around the lesion to allow the excision of the damaged oligonucleotide and its replacement by a new DNA fragment. In transcription, TFIIH has an essential role in transcription initiation. When
   5774..5827    +  promoter       U6 promoter (fragment): RNA polymerase III promoter for human U6 snRNA
   5869..6457    +  misc_feature   WPRE: woodchuck hepatitis virus posttranscriptional regulatory element
   6508..6527    +  misc_feature   cPPT/CTS (fragment): central polypurine tract and central termination sequence of HIV-1
   6529..6762    +  LTR            3' LTR (ΔU3): self-inactivating 3' long terminal repeat (LTR) from HIV-1
   6840..6961    +  polyA_signal   SV40 poly(A) signal: SV40 polyadenylation signal
   7001..7136    +  rep_origin     SV40 ori: SV40 origin of replication
   7157..7175    -  promoter       T7 promoter: promoter for bacteriophage T7 RNA polymerase
   7183..7338    +  CDS            lacZα (fragment): LacZα fragment of β-galactosidase; lacZ fragment
   7343..7771    +  rep_origin     f1 ori (sequence partly withheld): f1 bacteriophage origin of replication; arrow indicates direction of (+) strand synthesis
   7824..7928    +  promoter       AmpR promoter: bla
   7929..8789    +  CDS            AmpR: β-lactamase; bla; confers resistance to ampicillin, carbenicillin, and related antibiotics
   8960..9548    +  rep_origin     ori: high-copy-number ColE1/pMB1/pBR322/pUC origin of replication
   9731..9823    +  CDS            lacI (fragment): lac repressor; lacI; The lac repressor binds to the lac operator to inhibit transcription in E. coli. This inhibition can be relieved by adding lactose or isopropyl-β-D-thiogalactopyranoside (IPTG).
   9836..9857    +  protein_bind   CAP binding site: CAP binding activates transcription in the presence of cAMP. E. coli catabolite activator protein
   9872..9902    +  promoter       lac promoter: promoter for the E. coli lac operon
   9910..9926    +  protein_bind   lac operator: The lac repressor binds to the lac operator to inhibit transcription in E. coli. This inhibition can be relieved by adding lactose or isopropyl-β-D-thiogalactopyranoside (IPTG). lac repressor encoded by lacI
   9971..9989    +  promoter       T3 promoter: promoter for bacteriophage T3 RNA polymerase
>Addgene plasmid #141697 | TFORF0780 | addgene full sequence | sequence record 404492 | Addgene NGS Result
TTAATGTAGTCTTATGCAATACTCTTGTAGTCTTGCAACATGGTAACGATGAGTTAGCAACATGCCTTAC
AAGGAGAGAAAAAGCACCGTGCATGCCGATTGGTGGAAGTAAGGTGGTACGATCGTGCCTTATTAGGAAG
GCAACAGACGGGTCTGACATGGATTGGACGAACCACTGAATTGCCGCATTGCAGAGATATTGTATTTAAG
TGCCTAGCTCGATACATAAACGGGTCTCTCTGGTTAGACCAGATCTGAGCCTGGGAGCTCTCTGGCTAAC
TAGGGAACCCACTGCTTAAGCCTCAATAAAGCTTGCCTTGAGTGCTTCAAGTAGTGTGTGCCCGTCTGTT
GTGTGACTCTGGTAACTAGAGATCCCTCAGACCCTTTTAGTCAGTGTGGAAAATCTCTAGCAGTGGCGCC
CGAACAGGGACTTGAAAGCGAAAGGGAAACCAGAGGAGCTCTCTCGACGCAGGACTCGGCTTGCTGAAGC
GCGCACGGCAAGAGGCGAGGGGCGGCGACTGGTGAGTACGCCAAAAATTTTGACTAGCGGAGGCTAGAAG
GAGAGAGATGGGTGCGAGAGCGTCAGTATTAAGCGGGGGAGAATTAGATCGCGATGGGAAAAAATTCGGT
TAAGGCCAGGGGGAAAGAAAAAATATAAATTAAAACATATAGTATGGGCAAGCAGGGAGCTAGAACGATT
CGCAGTTAATCCTGGCCTGTTAGAAACATCAGAAGGCTGTAGACAAATACTGGGACAGCTACAACCATCC
CTTCAGACAGGATCAGAAGAACTTAGATCATTATATAATACAGTAGCAACCCTCTATTGTGTGCATCAAA
GGATAGAGATAAAAGACACCAAGGAAGCTTTAGACAAGATAGAGGAAGAGCAAAACAAAAGTAAGACCAC
CGCACAGCAAGCGGCCGCTGATCTTCAGACCTGGAGGAGGAGATATGAGGGACAATTGGAGAAGTGAATT
ATATAAATATAAAGTAGTAAAAATTGAACCATTAGGAGTAGCACCCACCAAGGCAAAGAGAAGAGTGGTG
CAGAGAGAAAAAAGAGCAGTGGGAATAGGAGCTTTGTTCCTTGGGTTCTTGGGAGCAGCAGGAAGCACTA
TGGGCGCAGCGTCAATGACGCTGACGGTACAGGCCAGACAATTATTGTCTGGTATAGTGCAGCAGCAGAA
CAATTTGCTGAGGGCTATTGAGGCGCAACAGCATCTGTTGCAACTCACAGTCTGGGGCATCAAGCAGCTC
CAGGCAAGAATCCTGGCTGTGGAAAGATACCTAAAGGATCAACAGCTCCTGGGGATTTGGGGTTGCTCTG
GAAAACTCATTTGCACCACTGCTGTGCCTTGGAATGCTAGTTGGAGTAATAAATCTCTGGAACAGATTTG
GAATCACACGACCTGGATGGAGTGGGACAGAGAAATTAACAATTACACAAGCTTAATACACTCCTTAATT
GAAGAATCGCAAAACCAGCAAGAAAAGAATGAACAAGAATTATTGGAATTAGATAAATGGGCAAGTTTGT
GGAATTGGTTTAACATAACAAATTGGCTGTGGTATATAAAATTATTCATAATGATAGTAGGAGGCTTGGT
AGGTTTAAGAATAGTTTTTGCTGTACTTTCTATAGTGAATAGAGTTAGGCAGGGATATTCACCATTATCG
TTTCAGACCCACCTCCCAACCCCGAGGGGACCCATGCATTGCATCTCAATTAGTCAGCAACCAGGTGTGG
AAAGTCCCCAGGCTCCCCAGCAGGCAGAAGTATGCAAAGCATGCGTCTCAATTAGTCAGCAACCATAGTC
CCGCCCCTAACTCCGCCCATCCCGCCCCTAACTCCGCCCAGTTCCGCCCATTCTCCGCCCCATGGCTGAC
TAATTTTTTTTATTTATGCAGAGGCCGAGGCCGCCTCGGCCTCTGAGCTATTCCAGAAGTAGTGAGGAGG
CTTTTTTGGAGGCCTAGGCTTTTGCAAAAAGCTTTCTAGAGGTACCACCGGAGCTTACCATGACCGAGTA
CAAGCCCACGGTGCGCCTCGCCACCCGCGACGACGTCCCCAGGGCCGTACGCACCCTCGCCGCCGCGTTC
GCCGACTACCCCGCCACGCGCCACACCGTCGATCCGGACCGCCACATCGAGCGGGTCACCGAGCTGCAAG
AACTCTTCCTCACGCGCGTCGGGCTCGACATCGGCAAGGTGTGGGTCGCGGACGACGGCGCCGCCGTGGC
GGTCTGGACCACGCCGGAGAGCGTCGAAGCGGGGGCGGTGTTCGCCGAGATCGGCCCGCGCATGGCCGAG
TTGAGCGGTTCCCGGCTGGCCGCGCAGCAACAGATGGAAGGCCTCCTGGCGCCGCACCGGCCCAAGGAGC
CCGCGTGGTTCCTGGCCACCGTCGGCGTCTCGCCCGACCACCAGGGCAAGGGTCTGGGCAGCGCCGTCGT
GCTCCCCGGAGTGGAGGCGGCCGAGCGCGCCGGGGTGCCCGCCTTCCTGGAGACCTCCGCGCCCCGCAAC
CTCCCCTTCTACGAGCGGCTCGGCTTCACCGTCACCGCCGACGTCGAGGTGCCCGAAGGACCGCGCACCT
GGTGCATGACCCGCAAGCCCGGTGCCAGTTAACGAATTCTAGATCTTGAGACAAATGGCAGTATTCATCC
ACAATTTTAAAAGAAAAGGGGGGATTGGGGGGTACAGTGCAGGGGAAAGAATAGTAGACATAATAGCAAC
AGACATACAAACTAAAGAATTACAAAAACAAATTACAAAAATTCAAAATTTTCGGGTTTATTACAGGGAC
AGCAGAGATCCACTTTGGCGCCGGCTCGAGGCCTGCAGGTGCAAAGATGGATAAAGTTTTAAACAGAGAG
GAATCTTTGCAGCTAATGGACCTTCTAGGTCTTGAAAGGAGTGGGAATTGGCTCCGGTGCCCGTCAGTGG
GCAGAGCGCACATCGCCCACAGTCCCCGAGAAGTTGGGGGGAGGGGTCGGCAATTGAACCGGTGCCTAGA
GAAGGTGGCGCGGGGTAAACTGGGAAAGTGATGTCGTGTACTGGCTCCGCCTTTTTCCCGAGGGTGGGGG
AGAACCGTATATAAGTGCAGTAGTCGCCGTGAACGTTCTTTTTCGCAACGGGTTTGCCGCCAGAACACAG
GTAAGTGCCGTGTGTGGTTCCCGCGGGCCTGGCCTCTTTACGGGTTATGGCCCTTGCGTGCCTTGAATTA
CTTCCACCTGGCTGCAGTACGTGATTCTTGATCCCGAGCTTCGGGTTGGAAGTGGGTGGGAGAGTTCGAG
GCCTTGCGCTTAAGGAGCCCCTTCGCCTCGTGCTTGAGTTGAGGCCTGGCCTGGGCGCTGGGGCCGCCGC
GTGCGAATCTGGTGGCACCTTCGCGCCTGTCTCGCTGCTTTCGATAAGTCTCTAGCCATTTAAAATTTTT
GATGACCTGCTGCGACGCTTTTTTTCTGGCAAGATAGTCTTGTAAATGCGGGCCAAGATCTGCACACTGG
TATTTCGGTTTTTGGGGCCGCGGGCGGCGACGGGGCCCGTGCGTCCCAGCGCACATGTTCGGCGAGGCGG
GGCCTGCGAGCGCGGCCACCGAGAATCGGACGGGGGTAGTCTCAAGCTGGCCGGCCTGCTCTGGTGCCTG
GCCTCGCGCCGCCGTGTATCGCCCCGCCCTGGGCGGCAAGGCTGGCCCGGTCGGCACCAGTTGCGTGAGC
GGAAAGATGGCCGCTTCCCGGCCCTGCTGCAGGGAGCTCAAAATGGAGGACGCGGCGCTCGGGAGAGCGG
GCGGGTGAGTCACCCACACAAAGGAAAAGGGCCTTTCCGTCCTCAGCCGTCGCTTCATGTGACTCCACGG
AGTACCGGGCGCCGTCCAGGCACCTCGATTAGTTCTCGAGCTTTTGGAGTACGTCGTCTTTAGGTTGGGG
GGAGGGGTTTTATGCGATGGAGTTTCCCCACACTGAGTGGGTGGAGACTGAAGTTAGGCCAGCTTGGCAC
TTGATGTAATTCTCCTTGGAATTTGCCCTTTTTGAGTTTGGATCTTGGTTCATTCTCAAGCCTCAGACAG
TGGTTCAAAGTTTTTTTCTTCCATTTCAGGTGTCGTGAGGCTAGCACCGCCACC
[1644 nt withheld, positions 4115-5758]
TAGTAATGAACTAGTCCGTAACTTGAAAGTATTTCGATTTCTTGGCTTTATATATCTTGTGGAAAGGACG
ACTTATGCGAGAGAAGCCGCGTACGACGCGTTAAGTCGACAATCAACCTCTGGATTACAAAATTTGTGAA
AGATTGACTGGTATTCTTAACTATGTTGCTCCTTTTACGCTATGTGGATACGCTGCTTTAATGCCTTTGT
ATCATGCTATTGCTTCCCGTATGGCTTTCATTTTCTCCTCCTTGTATAAATCCTGGTTGCTGTCTCTTTA
TGAGGAGTTGTGGCCCGTTGTCAGGCAACGTGGCGTGGTGTGCACTGTGTTTGCTGACGCAACCCCCACT
GGTTGGGGCATTGCCACCACCTGTCAGCTCCTTTCCGGGACTTTCGCTTTCCCCCTCCCTATTGCCACGG
CGGAACTCATCGCCGCCTGCCTTGCCCGCTGCTGGACAGGGGCTCGGCTGTTGGGCACTGACAATTCCGT
GGTGTTGTCGGGGAAATCATCGTCCTTTCCTTGGCTGCTCGCCTGTGTTGCCACCTGGATTCTGCGCGGG
ACGTCCTTCTGCTACGTCCCTTCGGCCCTCAATCCAGCGGACCTTCCTTCCCGCGGCCTGCTGCCGGCTC
TGCGGCCTCTTCCGCGTCTTCGCCTTCGCCCTCAGACGAGTCGGATCTCCCTTTGGGCCGCCTCCCCGCG
TCGACTTTAAGACCAATGACTTACAAGGCAGCTGTAGATCTTAGCCACTTTTTAAAAGAAAAGGGGGGAC
TGGAAGGGCTAATTCACTCCCAACGAAGACAAGATCTGCTTTTTGCTTGTACTGGGTCTCTCTGGTTAGA
CCAGATCTGAGCCTGGGAGCTCTCTGGCTAACTAGGGAACCCACTGCTTAAGCCTCAATAAAGCTTGCCT
TGAGTGCTTCAAGTAGTGTGTGCCCGTCTGTTGTGTGACTCTGGTAACTAGAGATCCCTCAGACCCTTTT
AGTCAGTGTGGAAAATCTCTAGCAGTACGTATAGTAGTTCATGTCATCTTATTATTCAGTATTTATAACT
TGCAAAGAAATGAATATCAGAGAGTGAGAGGAACTTGTTTATTGCAGCTTATAATGGTTACAAATAAAGC
AATAGCATCACAAATTTCACAAATAAAGCATTTTTTTCACTGCATTCTAGTTGTGGTTTGTCCAAACTCA
TCAATGTATCTTATCATGTCTGGCTCTAGCTATCCCGCCCCTAACTCCGCCCATCCCGCCCCTAACTCCG
CCCAGTTCCGCCCATTCTCCGCCCCATGGCTGACTAATTTTTTTTATTTATGCAGAGGCCGAGGCCGCCT
CGGCCTCTGAGCTATTCCAGAAGTAGTGAGGAGGCTTTTTTGGAGGCCTAGGGACGTACCCAATTCGCCC
TATAGTGAGTCGTATTACGCGCGCTCACTGGCCGTCGTTTTACAACGTCGTGACTGGGAAAACCCTGGCG
TTACCCAACTTAATCGCCTTGCAGCACATCCCCCTTTCGCCAGCTGGCGTAATAGCGAAGAGGCCCGCAC
CGATCGCCCTTCCCAACAGTTGCGCAGCCTGAATGGCGAATGGG
[124 nt withheld, positions 7343-7466]
C
[91 nt withheld, positions 7468-7558]
A
[49 nt withheld, positions 7560-7608]
CCTTTGACGTTGGAGTCCACGTTCTTT
[37 nt withheld, positions 7636-7672]
ACCCTATCTCGGTCTATTCTTTTGATTTATAAGGGATTTTGCCGATTTCGGCCTATTGGTTAAAAAATGA
GCTGATTTAACAAAAATTTAACGCGAATTTTAACAAAATATTAACGCTTACAATTTAGGTGGCACTTTTC
GGGGAAATGTGCGCGGAACCCCTATTTGTTTATTTTTCTAAATACATTCAAATATGTATCCGCTCATGAG
ACAATAACCCTGATAAATGCTTCAATAATATTGAAAAAGGAAGAGTATGAGTATTCAACATTTCCGTGTC
GCCCTTATTCCCTTTTTTGCGGCATTTTGCCTTCCTGTTTTTGCTCACCCAGAAACGCTGGTGAAAGTAA
AAGATGCTGAAGATCAGTTGGGTGCACGAGTGGGTTACATCGAACTGGATCTCAACAGCGGTAAGATCCT
TGAGAGTTTTCGCCCCGAAGAACGTTTTCCAATGATGAGCACTTTTAAAGTTCTGCTATGTGGCGCGGTA
TTATCCCGTATTGACGCCGGGCAAGAGCAACTCGGTCGCCGCATACACTATTCTCAGAATGACTTGGTTG
AGTACTCACCAGTCACAGAAAAGCATCTTACGGATGGCATGACAGTAAGAGAATTATGCAGTGCTGCCAT
AACCATGAGTGATAACACTGCGGCCAACTTACTTCTGACAACGATCGGAGGACCGAAGGAGCTAACCGCT
TTTTTGCACAACATGGGGGATCATGTAACTCGCCTTGATCGTTGGGAACCGGAGCTGAATGAAGCCATAC
CAAACGACGAGCGTGACACCACGATGCCTGTAGCAATGGCAACAACGTTGCGCAAACTATTAACTGGCGA
ACTACTTACTCTAGCTTCCCGGCAACAATTAATAGACTGGATGGAGGCGGATAAAGTTGCAGGACCACTT
CTGCGCTCGGCCCTTCCGGCTGGCTGGTTTATTGCTGATAAATCTGGAGCCGGTGAGCGTGGGTCTCGCG
GTATCATTGCAGCACTGGGGCCAGATGGTAAGCCCTCCCGTATCGTAGTTATCTACACGACGGGGAGTCA
GGCAACTATGGATGAACGAAATAGACAGATCGCTGAGATAGGTGCCTCACTGATTAAGCATTGGTAACTG
TCAGACCAAGTTTACTCATATATACTTTAGATTGATTTAAAACTTCATTTTTAATTTAAAAGGATCTAGG
TGAAGATCCTTTTTGATAATCTCATGACCAAAATCCCTTAACGTGAGTTTTCGTTCCACTGAGCGTCAGA
CCCCGTAGAAAAGATCAAAGGATCTTCTTGAGATCCTTTTTTTCTGCGCGTAATCTGCTGCTTGCAAACA
AAAAAACCACCGCTACCAGCGGTGGTTTGTTTGCCGGATCAAGAGCTACCAACTCTTTTTCCGAAGGTAA
CTGGCTTCAGCAGAGCGCAGATACCAAATACTGTTCTTCTAGTGTAGCCGTAGTTAGGCCACCACTTCAA
GAACTCTGTAGCACCGCCTACATACCTCGCTCTGCTAATCCTGTTACCAGTGGCTGCTGCCAGTGGCGAT
AAGTCGTGTCTTACCGGGTTGGACTCAAGACGATAGTTACCGGATAAGGCGCAGCGGTCGGGCTGAACGG
GGGGTTCGTGCACACAGCCCAGCTTGGAGCGAACGACCTACACCGAACTGAGATACCTACAGCGTGAGCT
ATGAGAAAGCGCCACGCTTCCCGAAGGGAGAAAGGCGGACAGGTATCCGGTAAGCGGCAGGGTCGGAACA
GGAGAGCGCACGAGGGAGCTTCCAGGGGGAAACGCCTGGTATCTTTATAGTCCTGTCGGGTTTCGCCACC
TCTGACTTGAGCGTCGATTTTTGTGATGCTCGTCAGGGGGGCGGAGCCTATGGAAAAACGCCAGCAACGC
GGCCTTTTTACGGTTCCTGGCCTTTTGCTGGCCTTTTGCTCACATGTTCTTTCCTGCGTTATCCCCTGAT
TCTGTGGATAACCGTATTACCGCCTTTGAGTGAGCTGATACCGCTCGCCGCAGCCGAACGACCGAGCGCA
GCGAGTCAGTGAGCGAGGAAGCGGAAGAGCGCCCAATACGCAAACCGCCTCTCCCCGCGCGTTGGCCGAT
TCATTAATGCAGCTGGCACGACAGGTTTCCCGACTGGAAAGCGGGCAGTGAGCGCAACGCAATTAATGTG
AGTTAGCTCACTCATTAGGCACCCCAGGCTTTACACTTTATGCTTCCGGCTCGTATGTTGTGTGGAATTG
TGAGCGGATAACAATTTCACACAGGAAACAGCTATGACCATGATTACGCCAAGCGCGCAATTAACCCTCA
CTAAAGGGAACAAAAGCTGGAGCTGCAAGC
