>Addgene plasmid #141697 | TFORF0780 | depositor partial sequence | sequence record 277228 | Insert
ACCGCCACC
[1644 nt withheld, positions 10-1653]
TAGTAATGAACTAGTCCGTAACTTGAAAGTATTTCGATTTCTTGGCTTTATATATCTTGTGGAAAGGACG
ACTTATGCGAGAGAAGCCGCGTACG
