>Addgene plasmid #141697 | TFORF0780 | depositor partial sequence | sequence record 277229 | Barcode
CTTATGCGAGAGAAGCCGCGTACG
